Addgene plasmid #110807: pCiPS-NIFV
Purpose: Non-Integrating Foamy Virus pol-expressing helper plasmid with mutations in the DDE catalyic core motif of the integrase sequence, remaining as unintegated episomes in transduced cells
Depositing lab: David Russell. Depositing organization: University of Washington. Publication: Nonintegrating foamy virus vectors. Deyle DR, Li Y, Olson EM, Russell DW. J Virol. 2010 Sep;84(18):9341-9. doi: 10.1128/JVI.00394-10. Epub 2010 Jun 30. PubMed 20592072.
Backbone
  Vector backbone: pCMV beta
  Backbone manufacturer: unknown
  Backbone size w/o insert (bp): 7164
  Total vector size (bp): 7842
  Modifications to backbone: Site-directed mutagenesis (QuikChange; Stratagene, La Jolla, CA) was used to introduce point mutations at nucleotides 2636 and 2807 of the pol open reading frame (accession number U21247).
  Vector type: Mammalian Expression
Growth in bacteria
  Bacterial resistance: Ampicillin, 100 μg/mL
  Growth temperature: 37°C
  Growth strain: DH5alpha
  Copy number: High Copy
Gene/Insert
  Gene/Insert name: Pol
  Species: human spumaretrovirus (foamy virus)
  Insert size (bp): 4152
  Mutation: 2 mutations in the DDE catalyic core motif of the integrase sequence to prevent integration
  GenBank ID: Y07724.1 U21247.1
  Promoter: CMV
  Cloning method: Restriction Enzyme; 5′ cloning site NotI (not destroyed); 3′ cloning site NotI (not destroyed)
  Sequencing primers: 5′ unknown; 3′ unknown
Terms and licenses: Academic/Nonprofit Terms; Industry Terms: Not Available to Industry
How to cite: pCiPS-NIFV was a gift from David Russell (Addgene plasmid # 110807 ; http://n2t.net/addgene:110807 ; RRID:Addgene_110807)
