[The description below was written by a language model from this plasmid's Addgene catalogue record and pLannotate feature annotations shown in this document.]
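Description:
pCiPS-NIFV is a mammalian expression helper plasmid, built on the pCMV beta backbone, that supplies the Pol polyprotein of human foamy virus (human spumaretrovirus) in trans for the production of nonintegrating foamy virus vectors. It is maintained in E. coli as a high-copy plasmid through a ColE1/pUC-type origin and is selected with ampicillin via the β-lactamase gene. Fragments of the lac promoter/operator region, lacZα, lacI, rop and bom in the feature table are remnants of the cloning backbone and have no stated role in the construct's function.

The expression cassette consists of the human CMV immediate early enhancer and promoter, followed by a modified SV40 intron with splice donor and acceptor sites, the viral insert cloned between NotI sites, and an SV40 polyadenylation signal. The annotated insert contains the full pol open reading frame flanked by short overlapping fragments of gag upstream and env downstream, reflecting the natural overlap of these reading frames in the foamy virus genome rather than complete additional genes. The defining feature is a pair of point mutations, introduced by site-directed mutagenesis, in the DDE catalytic core motif of the integrase domain. The mutations are meant to block integration of the vector DNA into host chromosomes. Used in place of a wild-type pol helper during vector packaging, the plasmid yields particles whose genomes persist as unintegrated episomes in transduced cells, which suits applications needing transient expression or avoidance of insertional mutagenesis. The sequenced record is about 7.8 kb, consistent with the catalogued total size.
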