Features (pLannotate 1.2.2; 19 found; start..end, strand, type, name):
      8..28      -  misc_feature   MCS (fragment): pUC18/19 multiple cloning site
     27..330     +  enhancer       CMV enhancer: human cytomegalovirus immediate early enhancer
    331..534     +  promoter       CMV promoter: human cytomegalovirus (CMV) immediate early promoter
    672..768     +  intron         SV40 intron: modified SV40 intron with splice donor and acceptor sites
    829..1176    +  CDS            gag (fragment): GAG_FOAMV - Experimental evidence at protein level: Swiss-Prot protein existence level 1. Involved in capsid formation and genome binding. Shortly after infection, interaction between incoming particle-associated Gag proteins and host dynein allows centrosomal targeting of the viral genome (associated to Gag), prior to nucleus translocation and integration into host genome. From Human spumaretrovirus (SFVcpz(hu)) (Human foamy virus).
   1127..4555    +  CDS            pol: POL_FOAMV - Experimental evidence at protein level: Swiss-Prot protein existence level 1. Integrase catalyzes viral DNA integration into the host chromosome, by performing a series of DNA cutting and joining reactions. This enzyme activity takes place after virion entry into a cell and reverse transcription of the RNA genome in dsDNA. The first step in the integration process is 3' processing. This step requires a complex comprising at least the viral genome, matrix protein, and integrase. This complex is called the pre-integration complex (PIC). The integrase protein removes 2 nucleotides fro
   4506..4970    +  CDS            env (fragment): ENV_FOAMV - Experimental evidence at protein level: Swiss-Prot protein existence level 1. The leader peptide is a component of released, infectious virions and is required for particle budding. From Human spumaretrovirus (SFVcpz(hu)) (Human foamy virus).
   4985..5119    -  polyA_signal   SV40 poly(A) signal: SV40 polyadenylation signal
   5182..5217    +  misc_feature   MCS (fragment): pUC18/19 multiple cloning site
   5254..5270    -  protein_bind   lac operator: The lac repressor binds to the lac operator to inhibit transcription in E. coli. This inhibition can be relieved by adding lactose or isopropyl-β-D-thiogalactopyranoside (IPTG). lac repressor encoded by lacI
   5278..5308    -  promoter       lac promoter: promoter for the E. coli lac operon
   5323..5344    -  protein_bind   CAP binding site: CAP binding activates transcription in the presence of cAMP. E. coli catabolite activator protein
   5357..5449    -  CDS            lacI (fragment): lac repressor; lacI; The lac repressor binds to the lac operator to inhibit transcription in E. coli. This inhibition can be relieved by adding lactose or isopropyl-β-D-thiogalactopyranoside (IPTG).
   5632..6220    -  rep_origin     ori: high-copy-number ColE1/pMB1/pBR322/pUC origin of replication
   6391..7251    -  CDS            AmpR: β-lactamase; bla; confers resistance to ampicillin, carbenicillin, and related antibiotics
   7252..7356    -  promoter       AmpR promoter: bla
   7451..7486    +  CDS            rop (fragment): Rop protein, which maintains plasmids at low copy number; rop
   7588..7687    +  misc_feature   bom (fragment): basis of mobility region from pBR322
   7693..4       -  CDS            lacZα (fragment) (across the origin): LacZα fragment of β-galactosidase; lacZ fragment
>Addgene plasmid #110807 | pCiPS-NIFV | addgene full sequence | sequence record 222708 | Addgene NGS Result
GAATTCGAGCTTGCATGCCTGCAGGTCGTTACATAACTTACGGTAAATGGCCCGCCTGGCTGACCGCCCA
ACGACCCCCGCCCATTGACGTCAATAATGACGTATGTTCCCATAGTAACGCCAATAGGGACTTTCCATTG
ACGTCAATGGGTGGAGTATTTACGGTAAACTGCCCACTTGGCAGTACATCAAGTGTATCATATGCCAAGT
ACGCCCCCTATTGACGTCAATGACGGTAAATGGCCCGCCTGGCATTATGCCCAGTACATGACCTTATGGG
ACTTTCCTACTTGGCAGTACATCTACGTATTAGTCATCGCTATTACCATGGTGATGCGGTTTTGGCAGTA
CATCAATGGGCGTGGATAGCGGTTTGACTCACGGGGATTTCCAAGTCTCCACCCCATTGACGTCAATGGG
AGTTTGTTTTGGCACCAAAATCAACGGGACTTTCCAAAATGTCGTAACAACTCCGCCCCATTGACGCAAA
TGGGCGGTAGGCGTGTACGGTGGGAGGTCTATATAAGCAGAGCTCGTTTAGTGAACCGTCAGATCGCCTG
GAGACGCCATCCACGCTGTTTTGACCTCCATAGAAGACACCGGGACCGATCCAGCCTCCGGACTCTAGAG
GATCCGGTACTCGAGGAACTGAAAAACCAGAAAGTTAACTGGTAAGTTTAGTCTTTTTGTCTTTTATTTC
AGGTCCCGGATCCGGTGGTGGTGCAAATCAAAGAACTGCTCCTCAGTGGATGTTGCCTTTACTTCTAGGC
CTGTACGGAAGTGTTACTTCTGCTCTAAAAGCTGCGGAATTGTACCCGCGGCCGCAAAAATCAAGGAGGA
TATAATCTTCGACCCCGTACTTACCAACCTCAAAGGTACGGAGGAGGACGTGGACGAAGATGGAACGATA
ATACTAACAATCAAGAGTCCAGACCATCAGATCAAGGTTCTCAAACTCCTAGGCCAAATCAAGCAGGCTC
TGGGGTGCGTGGCAATCAGTCACAAACTCCCAGACCAGCTGCTGGTCGCGGAGGAAGAGGTAACCACAAC
CGAAACCAACGATCATCCGGTGCTGGTGACTCACGCGCTGTCAATACCGTGACACAGAGTGCCACGTCCT
CCACAGATGAATCCTCTTCAGCTGTTACAGCCGCTTCCGGCGGAGATCAAAGGGACTAAATTGTTAGCCC
ACTGGGATTCAGGGGCAACAATAACTTGTATTCCTGAAAGTTTTTTAGAAGATGAACAACCTATTAAAAA
GACTTTAATAAAAACAATTCATGGAGAAAAACAACAAAATGTTTATTATGTAACCTTTAAAGTTAAAGGA
AGAAAAGTGGAAGCAGAAGTGATAGCTTCTCCTTATGAGTATATTTTGCTGTCGCCAACAGATGTTCCTT
GGTTAACACAGCAACCACTTCAGTTAACAATTTTAGTTCCTCTTCAAGAATATCAAGAGAAAATCTTAAG
TAAGACTGCTCTTCCAGAAGATCAAAAACAACAATTAAAAACCTTGTTTGTCAAGTATGACAATCTATGG
CAACATTGGGAAAATCAAGTCGGGCATAGAAAAATTAGGCCACATAATATAGCAACTGGTGATTATCCTC
CTCGCCCTCAAAAACAATATCCTATTAATCCTAAGGCAAAGCCTAGTATACAAATTGTAATAGATGACTT
ATTGAAACAAGGGGTGTTAACGCCTCAAAATAGTACAATGAATACACCAGTGTATCCTGTTCCTAAACCA
GATGGAAGGTGGAGAATGGTATTAGATTATAGAGAAGTAAATAAAACTATTCCATTAACAGCTGCCCAAA
ACCAACACTCTGCTGGTATTTTAGCTACTATTGTTAGACAAAAATATAAAACTACCTTAGATTTAGCTAA
TGGATTTTGGGCTCATCCTATTACACCAGAATCTTATTGGTTAACAGCATTTACCTGGCAAGGTAAACAG
TATTGTTGGACACGTCTTCCTCAAGGATTTTTAAATAGTCCAGCATTGTTTACAGCTGATGTAGTAGATT
TACTAAAAGAAATCCCTAATGTACAAGTGTATGTTGATGATATATATTTAAGCCATGATGATCCTAAAGA
GCATGTTCAACAATTAGAAAAAGTGTTTCAAATTTTACTACAGGCAGGATATGTAGTATCTTTGAAAAAA
TCAGAAATTGGTCAAAAAACTGTAGAATTTTTAGGATTTAATATTACTAAAGAAGGTCGTGGCCTAACAG
ACACTTTTAAAACAAAACTGTTAAATATTACTCCTCCAAAAGACTTAAAGCAATTACAAAGCATATTAGG
ATTGTTAAATTTTGCTAGAAATTTTATACCTAATTTTGCTGAACTGGTACAACCATTATACAATTTAATA
GCCTCAGCAAAAGGCAAATATATTGAGTGGTCTGAAGAAAATACTAAACAATTAAATATGGTAATAGAAG
CATTAAACACTGCCTCTAATTTAGAAGAAAGGTTACCAGAACAGAGACTGGTAATTAAAGTCAATACTTC
TCCATCAGCAGGATATGTAAGATATTATAATGAGACTGGTAAAAAGCCTATTATGTACCTAAATTATGTG
TTTTCCAAAGCAGAATTAAAATTTTCTATGTTAGAAAAACTATTAACTACAATGCACAAAGCCTTAATTA
AGGCTATGGATTTGGCCATGGGACAAGAAATATTAGTTTATAGTCCCATTGTATCTATGACTAAAATACA
AAAAACTCCACTACCAGAAAGAAAAGCTTTACCCATTAGATGGATAACATGGATGACTTATTTAGAAGAT
CCAAGAATCCAATTTCATTATGATAAAACCTTACCAGAACTTAAGCATATTCCAGATGTATATACATCTA
GTCAGTCTCCTGTTAAACATCCTTCTCAATATGAAGGAGTGTTTTATACTGATGGCTCGGCCATCAAAAG
TCCTGATCCTACAAAAAGCAATAATGCTGGCATGGGAATAGTACATGCCACATACAAACCTGAATATCAA
GTTTTGAATCAATGGTCAATACCACTAGGTAATCATACTGCTCAGATGGCTGAAATAGCTGCAGTTGAAT
TTGCCTGTAAAAAAGCTTTAAAAATACCTGGTCCTGTATTAGTTATAACTGATAGTTTCTATGTAGCAGA
AAGTGCTAATAAAGAATTACCATACTGGAAATCTAATGGGTTTGTTAATAATAAGAAAAAGCCTCTTAAA
CATATCTCCAAATGGAAGTCTATTGCTGAGTGTTTATCTATGAAACCAGACATTACTATTCAACATGAAA
AAGGGCATCAGCCTACAAATACCAGTATTCATACTGAAGGCAATGCCCTAGCAGATAAGCTTGCCACCCA
AGGAAGTTATGTAGTTAATTGTAATACCAAAAAACCAAACCTGGATGCAGAGTTGGATCAATTATTACAG
GGTCATTATATAAAAGGATATCCCAAACAATATACATATTTTTTAGAAGATGGCAAAGTAAAAGTTTCCA
GACCTGAAGGGGTTAAAATTATTCCCCCTCAGTCAGACAGACAAAAAATTGTGCTTCAAGCCCACAATTT
GGCTCACACCGGACGTGAAGCCACTCTTTTAAAAATTGCCAACCTTTATTGGTGGCCAAATATGAGAAAG
GATGTGGTTAAACAACTAGGACGCTGTCAACAGTGTTTAATCACAAATGCTTCCAACAAAGCCTCTGGTC
CTATTCTAAGACCAGATAGGCCTCAAAAACCTTTTGATAAATTCTTTATTGTCTATATTGGACCTTTGCC
ACCTTCACAGGGATACCTATATGTATTAGTAGTTGTTGATGGAATGACAGGATTCACTTGGTTATACCCC
ACTAAGGCTCCTTCTACTAGCGCAACTGTTAAATCTCTCAATGTACTCACTAGTATTGCAATTCCAAAGG
TGATTCACTCTGCTCAAGGTGCAGCATTCACTTCTTCAACCTTTGCTGAATGGGCAAAGGAAAGAGGTAT
ACATTTGGAATTCAGTACTCCTTATCACCCCCAAAGTAGTGGTAAGGTGGAAAGGAAAAATAGTGATATA
AAACGACTTTTAACTAAACTGCTAGTAGGAAGACCCACAAAGTGGTATGACCTATTGCCTGTTGTACAAC
TTGCTTTAAACAACACCTATAGCCCTGTATTAAAATATACTCCACATCAACTCTTATTTGGTATAGATTC
AAATACTCCATTTGCAAATCAAGATACACTTGACTTGACCAGAGAAGAAGAACTTTCTCTTTTACAGGAA
ATTCGTACTTCTTTATACCATCCATCCACCCCTCCAACCTCCTCTCGTTCCTGGTCTCCTGTTGTTGGCC
AATTGGTCCAGGAGAGGGTGGCTAGGCCTGCTTCTTTGAGACCTCGTTGGCATAAACCGTCTACTGTACT
TAAGGTGTTGAATCCAAGGACTGTTGTTATTTTGGACCATCTTGGCAACAACAGAACTGTAAGTATAGAT
AATTTAAAACCTACTTCTCATCAGAATGGCACCACCAATGACACTGCAACAATGGATCATTTGGAACAAA
ATGAATAAAGCGCATGAGGCACTTCAGAATACAACAACTGTGACTGAACAGCAGAAGGAACAAATTATAC
TGGACATTCAAAATGAAGAAGTACAACCAACTAGGAGAGATAAATTTAGATATCTGCTTTATACTTGTTG
TGCTACTAGCTCAAGAGTATTGGCCTGGATATTTTTAGTTTGTATATTGTTAATCATTGTTTTGGTTTCA
TGCTTTGTGACTATATCCAGAATACAATGGAATAAGGATATTCAGGTATTAGGACCTGTAATAGACTGGA
ATGTTACTCAAAGAGCTGTTTATCAACCCTTACAGACTAGAAGGATTGCACGTTCCCTTAGAATGCAGCA
TCCTGTTCCAAAATATGTGGAGGTAAATATGACTAGTATTCCACAAGGTGTATACTATGAACCCCATCCG
GTTGCGGCCGCGGGGATCCAGACATGATAAGATACATTGATGAGTTTGGACAAACCACAACTAGAATGCA
GTGAAAAAAATGCTTTATTTGTGAAATTTGTGATGCTATTGCTTTATTTGTAACCATTATAAGCTGCAAT
AAACAAGTTAACAACAACAATTGCATTCATTTTATGTTTCAGGTTCAGGGGGAGGTGTGGGAGGTTTTTT
CGGATCCTCTAGAGTCGACCTGCAGGCATGCAAGCTTGGCGTAATCATGGTCATAGCTGTTTCCTGTGTG
AAATTGTTATCCGCTCACAATTCCACACAACATACGAGCCGGAAGCATAAAGTGTAAAGCCTGGGGTGCC
TAATGAGTGAGCTAACTCACATTAATTGCGTTGCGCTCACTGCCCGCTTTCCAGTCGGGAAACCTGTCGT
GCCAGCTGCATTAATGAATCGGCCAACGCGCGGGGAGAGGCGGTTTGCGTATTGGGCGCTCTTCCGCTTC
CTCGCTCACTGACTCGCTGCGCTCGGTCGTTCGGCTGCGGCGAGCGGTATCAGCTCACTCAAAGGCGGTA
ATACGGTTATCCACAGAATCAGGGGATAACGCAGGAAAGAACATGTGAGCAAAAGGCCAGCAAAAGGCCA
GGAACCGTAAAAAGGCCGCGTTGCTGGCGTTTTTCCATAGGCTCCGCCCCCCTGACGAGCATCACAAAAA
TCGACGCTCAAGTCAGAGGTGGCGAAACCCGACAGGACTATAAAGATACCAGGCGTTTCCCCCTGGAAGC
TCCCTCGTGCGCTCTCCTGTTCCGACCCTGCCGCTTACCGGATACCTGTCCGCCTTTCTCCCTTCGGGAA
GCGTGGCGCTTTCTCATAGCTCACGCTGTAGGTATCTCAGTTCGGTGTAGGTCGTTCGCTCCAAGCTGGG
CTGTGTGCACGAACCCCCCGTTCAGCCCGACCGCTGCGCCTTATCCGGTAACTATCGTCTTGAGTCCAAC
CCGGTAAGACACGACTTATCGCCACTGGCAGCAGCCACTGGTAACAGGATTAGCAGAGCGAGGTATGTAG
GCGGTGCTACAGAGTTCTTGAAGTGGTGGCCTAACTACGGCTACACTAGAAGAACAGTATTTGGTATCTG
CGCTCTGCTGAAGCCAGTTACCTTCGGAAAAAGAGTTGGTAGCTCTTGATCCGGCAAACAAACCACCGCT
GGTAGCGGTGGTTTTTTTGTTTGCAAGCAGCAGATTACGCGCAGAAAAAAAGGATCTCAAGAAGATCCTT
TGATCTTTTCTACGGGGTCTGACGCTCAGTGGAACGAAAACTCACGTTAAGGGATTTTGGTCATGAGATT
ATCAAAAAGGATCTTCACCTAGATCCTTTTAAATTAAAAATGAAGTTTTAAATCAATCTAAAGTATATAT
GAGTAAACTTGGTCTGACAGTTACCAATGCTTAATCAGTGAGGCACCTATCTCAGCGATCTGTCTATTTC
GTTCATCCATAGTTGCCTGACTCCCCGTCGTGTAGATAACTACGATACGGGAGGGCTTACCATCTGGCCC
CAGTGCTGCAATGATACCGCGAGACCCACGCTCACCGGCTCCAGATTTATCAGCAATAAACCAGCCAGCC
GGAAGGGCCGAGCGCAGAAGTGGTCCTGCAACTTTATCCGCCTCCATCCAGTCTATTAATTGTTGCCGGG
AAGCTAGAGTAAGTAGTTCGCCAGTTAATAGTTTGCGCAACGTTGTTGCCATTGCTACAGGCATCGTGGT
GTCACGCTCGTCGTTTGGTATGGCTTCATTCAGCTCCGGTTCCCAACGATCAAGGCGAGTTACATGATCC
CCCATGTTGTGCAAAAAAGCGGTTAGCTCCTTCGGTCCTCCGATCGTTGTCAGAAGTAAGTTGGCCGCAG
TGTTATCACTCATGGTTATGGCAGCACTGCATAATTCTCTTACTGTCATGCCATCCGTAAGATGCTTTTC
TGTGACTGGTGAGTACTCAACCAAGTCATTCTGAGAATAGTGTATGCGGCGACCGAGTTGCTCTTGCCCG
GCGTCAATACGGGATAATACCGCGCCACATAGCAGAACTTTAAAAGTGCTCATCATTGGAAAACGTTCTT
CGGGGCGAAAACTCTCAAGGATCTTACCGCTGTTGAGATCCAGTTCGATGTAACCCACTCGTGCACCCAA
CTGATCTTCAGCATCTTTTACTTTCACCAGCGTTTCTGGGTGAGCAAAAACAGGAAGGCAAAATGCCGCA
AAAAAGGGAATAAGGGCGACACGGAAATGTTGAATACTCATACTCTTCCTTTTTCAATATTATTGAAGCA
TTTATCAGGGTTATTGTCTCATGAGCGGATACATATTTGAATGTATTTAGAAAAATAAACAAATAGGGGT
TCCGCGCACATTTCCCCGAAAAGTGCCACCTGACGTCTAAGAAACCATTATTATCATGACATTAACCTAT
AAAAATAGGCGTATCACGAGGCCCTTTCGTCTCGCGCGTTTCGGTGATGACGGTGAAAACCTCTGACACA
TGCAGCTCCCGGAGACGGTCACAGCTTGTCTGTAAGCGGATGCCGGGAGCAGACAAGCCCGTCAGGGCGC
GTCAGCGGGTGTTGGCGGGTGTCGGGGCTGGCTTAACTATGCGGCATCAGAGCAGATTGTACTGAGAGTG
CACCATATGCGGTGTGAAATACCGCACAGATGCGTAAGGAGAAAATACCGCATCAGGCGCCATTCGCCAT
TCAGGCTGCGCAACTGTTGGGAAGGGCGATCGGTGCGGGCCTCTTCGCTATTACGCCAGCTGGCGAAAGG
GGGATGTGCTGCAAGGCGATTAAGTTGGGTAACGCCAGGGTTTTCCCAGTCACGACGTTGTAAAACGACG
GCCAGT
